Addgene plasmid #54215: mEmerald-Parvin-N-16
Purpose: Localization: Cytoskeleton, Excitation: 487, Emission: 509
Depositing lab: Michael Davidson. Depositing organization: Florida State University, Tallahassee.
Backbone
  Vector backbone: mEmerald-N1
  Backbone size w/o insert (bp): 4750
  Vector type: Mammalian Expression
  Selectable markers: Neomycin (select with G418)
Growth in bacteria
  Bacterial resistance: Kanamycin, 50 μg/mL
  Growth temperature: 37°C
  Growth strain: DH5alpha
  Copy number: High Copy
Gene/Insert
  Gene/Insert name: Parvin (alt name: AAG27173.1)
  Species: H. sapiens (human)
  Entrez Gene: PARVA (a.k.a. CH-ILKBP, MXRA2)
  Promoter: CMV
  Tag / fusion protein: mEmerald (C terminal on backbone)
  Cloning method: Unknown
  Sequencing primers: 5′ CMV-F; 3′ SV40pA-R
Terms and licenses: Academic/Nonprofit Terms; Industry Terms
Depositor comments: . Excitation = 487; Emission = 509. Localization data: Cytoskeleton
How to cite: mEmerald-Parvin-N-16 was a gift from Michael Davidson (Addgene plasmid # 54215 ; http://n2t.net/addgene:54215 ; RRID:Addgene_54215)
