[The description below was written by a language model from this plasmid's Addgene catalogue record.]
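Description:
mEmerald-Parvin-N-16 is a mammalian expression plasmid built on the mEmerald-N1 backbone (about 4.75 kb without the insert) that produces human parvin fused to the green fluorescent protein mEmerald. The insert corresponds to the PARVA gene (alpha-parvin, also known as CH-ILKBP or MXRA2). It lies upstream of the fluorescent protein, so mEmerald is attached to the C terminus of parvin. The "N-16" in the name probably refers to this N1-type arrangement and a 16-residue linker between the two proteins, but the record does not state the linker length or the cloning method. The CMV promoter, a strong constitutive promoter in most mammalian cell lines, drives transcription. The use of an SV40pA reverse sequencing primer implies an SV40 polyadenylation signal downstream of the fusion.

The plasmid is maintained at high copy number in E. coli under kanamycin selection. A neomycin resistance marker allows G418 selection of stably transfected mammalian cells. No feature table is supplied, so the origin of replication and other backbone elements are not listed individually.

The construct serves as a live-cell fluorescent localization marker. The record annotates its localization as cytoskeleton, consistent with alpha-parvin's known role as an actin-binding protein that partners with integrin-linked kinase at cell–matrix adhesions. mEmerald is a bright EGFP derivative, with recorded excitation and emission maxima of 487 nm and 509 nm, which suits standard GFP/FITC filter sets. Typical uses would be transient or stable transfection followed by fluorescence microscopy to follow parvin distribution and dynamics.
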