>Addgene plasmid #54215 | mEmerald-Parvin-N-16 | depositor partial sequence | sequence record 84360 | insert sequence
GATCCGCTAGCGCTACCGGACTCAGATCTCGAGACCGCCATGGCCACCTCCCCGCAGAAGTCGCCTTCTG
TCCCCAAGTCTCCCACTCCCAAGTCGCCCCCGTCCCGCAAGAAAGATGATTCCTTCTTGGGGAAACTCGG
AGGGACCCTGGCCCGGAGGAAGAAAGCCAAGGAGGTGTCCGAGCTGCAGGAGGAGGGAATGAACGCCATC
AACCTGCCCCTCAGCCCAATTCCCTTTGAGCTGGACCCCGAGGACACGATGCTGGAGGAGAATGAGGTGC
GAACAATGGTGGATCCAAACTCACGCAGTGACCCCAAGCTTCAAGAACTGATGAAGGTATTAATTGACTG
GATTAATGATGTGTTGGTTGGAGAAAGAATCATTGTGAAAGACCTAGCTGAAGATTTGTATGATGGACAA
GTCCTGCAGAAGCTTTTCGAGAAACTGGAGAGTGAGAAGCTAAATGTGGCTGAGGTCACCCAGTCAGAGA
TTGCTCAGAAGCAAAAACTGCAGACTGTCCTGGAGAAGATCAATGAAACCCTGAAACTTCCTCCCAGGAG
CATCAAGTGGAATGTGGATTCTGTTCATGCCAAGAGCCTGGTGGCCATCTTACACCTGCTCGTTGCTCTG
TCTCAGTATTTCCGCGCACCAATTCGACTCCCAGACCATGTTTCCATCCAAGTGGTTGTGGTCCAGAAAC
GAGAAGGAATCCTCCAGTCTCGGCAAATCCAAGAGGAAATAACTGGTAACACAGAGGCTCTTTCCGGGAG
GCATGAACGTGATGCCTTTGACACCTTGTTCGACCATGCCCCAGACAAGCTGAATGTGGTGAAAAAGACA
CTCATCACTTTCGTGAACAAGCACCTGAATAAACTGAACCTGGAGGTCACAGAACTGGAAACCCAGTTTG
CAGATGGGGTGTACCTGGTGCTGCTCATGGGGCTCCTGGAGGGCTACTTTGTGCCCCTGCACAGCTTCTT
CCTGACCCCGGACAGCTTTGAACAGAAGGTCTTGAATGTCTCCTTTGCCTTTGAGCTCATGCAAGATGGA
GGGTTGGAAAAGCCAAAACCGCGGCCAGAAGACATAGTCAACTGTGACCTGAAATCTACACTACGAGTGT
TGTACAACCTCTTCACCAAGTACCGTAACGTGGAGGCATCCGGGGGTGCGTCAGGCGGCAGCGGATCTGG
ACCGGTCGCCACCATGGTGAGCAAGGGCGAGGAGCTGTTCACCGGGGTGGTGCCCATCCTGGTCGAGCTG
GACGGCGACGTAAACGGCCACAAGTTCAGCGTGTCCGGCGAGGGCGAGGGCGATGCCACCTACGGCAAGC
TGACCCTGAAGTTCATCTGCACCACCGGCAAGCTGCCCGTGCCCTGGCCCACCCTCGTGACCACCTTGAC
CTACGGCGTGCAGTGCTTCGCCCGCTACCCCGACCACATGAAGCAGCACGACTTCTTCAAGTCCGCCATG
CCCGAAGGCTACGTCCAGGAGCGCACCATCTTCTTCAAGGACGACGGCAACTACAAGACCCGCGCCGAGG
TGAAGTTCGAGGGCGACACCCTGGTGAACCGCATCGAGCTGAAGGGCATCGACTTCAAGGAGGACGGCAA
CATCCTGGGGCACAAGCTGGAGTACAACTACAACAGCCACAAGGTCTATATCACCGCCGACAAGCAGAAG
AACGGCATCAAGGTGAACTTCAAGACCCGCCACAACATCGAGGACGGCAGCGTGCAGCTCGCCGACCACT
ACCAGCAGAACACCCCCATCGGCGACGGCCCCGTGCTGCTGCCCGACAACCACTACCTGAGCACCCAGTC
CAAGCTGAGCAAAGACCCCAACGAGAAGCGCGATCACATGGTCCTGCTGGAGTTCGTGACCGCCGCCGGG
ATCACTCTCGGCATGGACGAGCTGTACAAGTAAGCGGCCGCGACTCTAGATCATAATCAGCCATACCAC
