>Addgene plasmid #54215 | mEmerald-Parvin-N-16 | addgene partial sequence | sequence record 92675 | EGFP-N 5'-CGTCGCCGTCCAGCTCGACCAG-3'
CCTTGCTCACCATGGTGGCGACCGGTCCAGATCCGCTGCCGCCTGACGCACCCCCGGATGCCTCCACGTT
ACGGTACTTGGTGAAGAGGTTGTACAACACTCGTAGTGTAGATTTCAGGTCACAGTTGACTATGTCTTCT
GGCCGCGGTTTTGGCTTTTCCAACCCTCCATCTTGCATGAGCTCAAAGGCAAAGGAGACATTCAAGACCT
TCTGTTCAAAGCTGTCCGGGGTCAGGAAGAAGCTGTGCAGGGGCACAAAGTAGCCCTCCAGGAGCCCCAT
GAGCAGCACCAGGTACACCCCATCTGCAAACTGGGTTTCCAGTTCTGTGACCTCCAGGTTCAGTTTATTC
AGGTGCTTGTTCACGAAAGTGATGAGTGTCTTTTTCACCACATTCAGCTTGTCTGGGGCATGGTCGAACA
AGGTGTCAAAGGCATCACGTTCATGCCTCCCGGAAAGAGCCTCTGTGTTACCAGTTATTTCCTCTTGGAT
TTGCCGAGACTGGAGGATTCCTTCTCGTTTCTGGACCACAACCACTTGGATGGAAACATGGTCTGGGAGT
CGAATTGGTGCGCGGAAATACTGAGACAGAGCAACGAGCAGGTGTAAGATGGCCACCAGGCTCTTGGCAT
GAACAGAATCCACATTCCACTTGATGCTCCTGGGAGGAAGTTTCAGGGTTTCATTGATCTTCTCCAGGAC
AGTCTGCAGTTTTTGCTTCTGAGCAATCTCTGACTGGGTGACCTCAGCCACATTTAGCTTCTCACTCTCC
AGTTTCTCGAAAAGCTTCTGCAGGACTTGTCCATCATACAAATCTTCAGCTAGGTCTTTCACAATGATTC
TTTCTCCAACCAACACATCATTAATCCAGTCAATTAATACCTTCATCAGTTCTTGAAGCTTGGGGTCACT
GCGTGAGTT
