>Addgene plasmid #54215 | mEmerald-Parvin-N-16 | addgene partial sequence | sequence record 93596 | CMV-F 5'-CGCAAATGGGCGGTAGGCGTG-3'
GTGAACCGTCAGATCCGCTAGCGCTACCGGACTCAGATCTCGAGACCGCCATGGCCACCTCCCCGCAGAA
GTCGCCTTCTGTCCCCAAGTCTCCCACTCCCAAGTCGCCCCCGTCCCGCAAGAAAGATGATTCCTTCTTG
GGGAAACTCGGAGGGACCCTGGCCCGGAGGAAGAAAGCCAAGGAGGTGTCCGAGCTGCAGGAGGAGGGAA
TGAACGCCATCAACCTGCCCCTCAGCCCAATTCCCTTTGAGCTGGACCCCGAGGACACGATGCTGGAGGA
GAATGAGGTGCGAACAATGGTGGATCCAAACTCACGCAGTGACCCCAAGCTTCAAGAACTGATGAAGGTA
TTAATTGACTGGATTAATGATGTGTTGGTTGGAGAAAGAATCATTGTGAAAGACCTAGCTGAAGATTTGT
ATGATGGACAAGTCCTGCAGAAGCTTTTCGAGAAACTGGAGAGTGAGAAGCTAAATGTGGCTGAGGTCAC
CCAGTCAGAGATTGCTCAGAAGCAAAAACTGCAGACTGTCCTGGAGAAGATCAATGAAACCCTGAAACTT
CCTCCCAGGAGCATCAAGTGGAATGTGGATTCTGTTCATGCCAAGAGCCTGGTGGCCATCTTACACCTGC
TCGTTGCTCTGTCTCAGTATTTCCGCGCACCAATTCGACTCCCAGACCATGTTTCCATCCAAGTGGTTGT
GGTCCAGAAACGAGAAGGAATCCTCCAGTCTCGGCAAATCCAAGAGGAAATAACTGGTAACACAGAGGCT
CTTTCCGGGAGGCATGAACGTGATGCCTTTGACACCTTGTTCGACCATGCC
